Addgene plasmid #124905: sgMLST8_1
Purpose: Targeting human MLST8 gene by CRISPR-Cas9
Depositing lab: Jin Chen. Depositing organization: Vanderbilt University. Publication: Disruption of the Scaffolding Function of mLST8 Selectively Inhibits mTORC2 Assembly and Function and Suppresses mTORC2-Dependent Tumor Growth In Vivo. Hwang Y, Kim LC, Song W, Edwards DN, Cook RS, Chen J. Cancer Res. 2019 Jul 1;79(13):3178-3184. doi: 10.1158/0008-5472.CAN-18-3658. Epub 2019 May 13. PubMed 31085701.
Backbone
  Vector backbone: lentiCRISPRv2
  Vector type: Lentiviral, CRISPR
  Selectable markers: Puromycin
Growth in bacteria
  Bacterial resistance: Ampicillin, 100 μg/mL
  Growth temperature: 30°C
  Growth strain: NEB Stable
  Copy number: High Copy
Gene/Insert
  Gene/Insert name: MLST8 (alt name: GbetaL)
  gRNA/shRNA sequence: ggtgtggtcgtagcctgcag
  Species: H. sapiens (human)
  Entrez Gene: MLST8 (a.k.a. GBL, GbetaL, LST8, POP3, WAT1)
  Cloning method: Restriction Enzyme; 5′ cloning site Unknown (unknown if destroyed); 3′ cloning site Unknown (unknown if destroyed)
  Sequencing primers: 5′ hU6-F
Terms and licenses: Academic/Nonprofit Terms; Industry Terms: Not Available to Industry
How to cite: sgMLST8_1 was a gift from Jin Chen (Addgene plasmid # 124905 ; http://n2t.net/addgene:124905 ; RRID:Addgene_124905)
