[The description below was written by a language model from this plasmid's Addgene catalogue record and pLannotate feature annotations shown in this document.]
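Description:
sgMLST8_1 is a lentiviral CRISPR-Cas9 construct built on the lentiCRISPRv2 backbone, an all-in-one vector that delivers both a single guide RNA and Streptococcus pyogenes Cas9 to mammalian cells. It carries a guide directed against human MLST8 (also known as GbetaL or LST8). The guide sits between a human U6 RNA polymerase III promoter and the S. pyogenes gRNA scaffold. Downstream, an EF-1α core promoter drives Cas9 followed by a puromycin N-acetyltransferase coding region, so transduced cells can be selected with puromycin. The feature table does not annotate the linker between Cas9 and PuroR. A WPRE follows this cassette to enhance transcript stability and expression.

The viral framework is that of a self-inactivating HIV-1-based vector. A CMV enhancer/promoter is fused to a truncated 5' LTR to drive genomic RNA production in packaging cells. The Ψ packaging signal with a partial gag sequence, the RRE for Rev-dependent nuclear export, and the cPPT/CTS follow, and the unit ends in a ΔU3 3' LTR with a bGH polyadenylation signal beyond it. Packaging functions must be supplied in trans. Outside the viral unit, the plasmid carries a high-copy ColE1/pUC-type origin and AmpR for ampicillin selection in E. coli. It also has an f1 origin and an SV40/EM7-driven BleoR cassette inherited from the backbone. The cloning sites used to insert the guide are not recorded. The stated purpose is CRISPR-Cas9 targeting of human MLST8, and the associated publication concerns the role of mLST8 as a scaffold in mTORC2 assembly and mTORC2-dependent tumour growth.
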