Features (pLannotate 1.2.2; 33 found; start..end, strand, type, name):
     97..197     +  CDS            Rev (fragment): human immunodeficiency virus 1 (HIV-1) Rev protein; rev; enhances nuclear export of unspliced and incompletely spliced viral mRNAs
    247..364     +  misc_feature   cPPT/CTS: central polypurine tract and central termination sequence of HIV-1
    415..655     +  promoter       U6 promoter: RNA polymerase III promoter for human U6 snRNA
    685..760     +  misc_RNA       gRNA scaffold: guide RNA scaffold for the Streptococcus pyogenes CRISPR/Cas9 system
    778..796     +  CDS            small t antigen (fragment): SV40 (simian virus 40) small t antigen
    822..1033    +  promoter       EF-1α core promoter: core promoter for human elongation factor EF-1α
   1058..5161    +  CDS            Cas9: Cas9 (Csn1) endonuclease from the Streptococcus pyogenes Type II CRISPR/Cas system generates RNA-guided double strand breaks in DNA
   5299..5896    +  CDS            PuroR (fragment): puromycin N-acetyltransferase; pac from Streptomyces; confers resistance to puromycin
   5912..6500    +  misc_feature   WPRE: woodchuck hepatitis virus posttranscriptional regulatory element
   6551..6570    +  misc_feature   cPPT/CTS (fragment): central polypurine tract and central termination sequence of HIV-1
   6572..6805    +  LTR            3' LTR (ΔU3): self-inactivating 3' long terminal repeat (LTR) from HIV-1
   6837..7061    +  polyA_signal   bGH poly(A) signal: bovine growth hormone polyadenylation signal
   7065..7086    +  promoter       SV40 promoter (fragment): SV40 enhancer and early promoter
   7107..7535    +  rep_origin     f1 ori (sequence partly withheld): f1 bacteriophage origin of replication; arrow indicates direction of (+) strand synthesis
   7549..7878    +  promoter       SV40 promoter: SV40 enhancer and early promoter
   7926..7973    +  promoter       EM7 promoter: synthetic bacterial promoter&nbsp
   7992..8366    +  CDS            BleoR: antibiotic-binding protein; Sh ble from Streptoalloteichus hindustanus; confers resistance to bleomycin, phleomycin, and Zeocin™
   8376..8501    +  CDS            ble (fragment): BLE_KLEPN - Experimental evidence at protein level: Swiss-Prot protein existence level 1. Binding protein with a strong affinity to the bleomycin family of antibiotics. Binds to CL990; an antimitotic-antibiotic compound. From Klebsiella pneumoniae.
   8496..8617    +  polyA_signal   SV40 poly(A) signal: SV40 polyadenylation signal
   8688..8710    -  protein_bind   lac operator (fragment): The lac repressor binds to the lac operator to inhibit transcription in E. coli. This inhibition can be relieved by adding lactose or isopropyl-β-D-thiogalactopyranoside (IPTG). lac repressor encoded by lacI
   8714..8744    -  promoter       lac promoter: promoter for the E. coli lac operon
   8759..8780    -  protein_bind   CAP binding site: CAP binding activates transcription in the presence of cAMP. E. coli catabolite activator protein
   8793..8885    -  CDS            lacI (fragment): lac repressor; lacI; The lac repressor binds to the lac operator to inhibit transcription in E. coli. This inhibition can be relieved by adding lactose or isopropyl-β-D-thiogalactopyranoside (IPTG).
   9068..9656    -  rep_origin     ori: high-copy-number ColE1/pMB1/pBR322/pUC origin of replication
   9827..10687   -  CDS            AmpR: β-lactamase; bla; confers resistance to ampicillin, carbenicillin, and related antibiotics
  10688..10792   -  promoter       AmpR promoter: bla
  10851..10903   -  misc_feature   bom (fragment): basis of mobility region from pBR322
  11058..11437   +  enhancer       CMV enhancer: human cytomegalovirus immediate early enhancer
  11438..11637   +  promoter       CMV promoter: human cytomegalovirus (CMV) immediate early promoter
  11655..11835   +  LTR            5' LTR (truncated): truncated 5' long terminal repeat (LTR) from HIV-1
  11882..12007   +  misc_feature   HIV-1 Ψ: packaging signal of human immunodeficiency virus type 1
  11991..12354   +  CDS            HIV-1 gag (fragment): gag protein from human immunodeficiency virus 1; gag
  12500..12733   +  misc_feature   RRE: The Rev response element (RRE) of HIV-1 allows for Rev-dependent mRNA export from the nucleus to the cytoplasm.
>Addgene plasmid #124905 | sgMLST8_1 | addgene full sequence | sequence record 244544 | Addgene NGS Result
ATGATAGTAGGAGGCTTGGTAGGTTTAAGAATAGTTTTTGCTGTACTTTCTATAGTGAATAGAGTTAGGC
AGGGATATTCACCATTATCGTTTCAGACCCACCTCCCAACCCCGAGGGGACCCGACAGGCCCGAAGGAAT
AGAAGAAGAAGGTGGAGAGAGAGACAGAGACAGATCCATTCGATTAGTGAACGGATCGGCACTGCGTGCG
CCAATTCTGCAGACAAATGGCAGTATTCATCCACAATTTTAAAAGAAAAGGGGGGATTGGGGGGTACAGT
GCAGGGGAAAGAATAGTAGACATAATAGCAACAGACATACAAACTAAAGAATTACAAAAACAAATTACAA
AAATTCAAAATTTTCGGGTTTATTACAGGGACAGCAGAGATCCAGTTTGGTTAATTAAGGTACCGAGGGC
CTATTTCCCATGATTCCTTCATATTTGCATATACGATACAAGGCTGTTAGAGAGATAATTAGAATTAATT
TGACTGTAAACACAAAGATATTAGTACAAAATACGTGACGTAGAAAGTAATAATTTCTTGGGTAGTTTGC
AGTTTTAAAATTATGTTTTAAAATGGACTATCATATGCTTACCGTAACTTGAAAGTATTTCGATTTCTTG
GCTTTATATATCTTGTGGAAAGGACGAAACACCGGGTGTGGTCGTAGCCTGCAGGTTTTAGAGCTAGAAA
TAGCAAGTTAAAATAAGGCTAGTCCGTTATCAACTTGAAAAAGTGGCACCGAGTCGGTGCTTTTTTGAAT
TCGCTAGCTAGGTCTTGAAAGGAGTGGGAATTGGCTCCGGTGCCCGTCAGTGGGCAGAGCGCACATCGCC
CACAGTCCCCGAGAAGTTGGGGGGAGGGGTCGGCAATTGATCCGGTGCCTAGAGAAGGTGGCGCGGGGTA
AACTGGGAAAGTGATGTCGTGTACTGGCTCCGCCTTTTTCCCGAGGGTGGGGGAGAACCGTATATAAGTG
CAGTAGTCGCCGTGAACGTTCTTTTTCGCAACGGGTTTGCCGCCAGAACACAGGACCGGTTCTAGAGCGC
TGCCACCATGGACAAGAAGTACAGCATCGGCCTGGACATCGGCACCAACTCTGTGGGCTGGGCCGTGATC
ACCGACGAGTACAAGGTGCCCAGCAAGAAATTCAAGGTGCTGGGCAACACCGACCGGCACAGCATCAAGA
AGAACCTGATCGGAGCCCTGCTGTTCGACAGCGGCGAAACAGCCGAGGCCACCCGGCTGAAGAGAACCGC
CAGAAGAAGATACACCAGACGGAAGAACCGGATCTGCTATCTGCAAGAGATCTTCAGCAACGAGATGGCC
AAGGTGGACGACAGCTTCTTCCACAGACTGGAAGAGTCCTTCCTGGTGGAAGAGGATAAGAAGCACGAGC
GGCACCCCATCTTCGGCAACATCGTGGACGAGGTGGCCTACCACGAGAAGTACCCCACCATCTACCACCT
GAGAAAGAAACTGGTGGACAGCACCGACAAGGCCGACCTGCGGCTGATCTATCTGGCCCTGGCCCACATG
ATCAAGTTCCGGGGCCACTTCCTGATCGAGGGCGACCTGAACCCCGACAACAGCGACGTGGACAAGCTGT
TCATCCAGCTGGTGCAGACCTACAACCAGCTGTTCGAGGAAAACCCCATCAACGCCAGCGGCGTGGACGC
CAAGGCCATCCTGTCTGCCAGACTGAGCAAGAGCAGACGGCTGGAAAATCTGATCGCCCAGCTGCCCGGC
GAGAAGAAGAATGGCCTGTTCGGAAACCTGATTGCCCTGAGCCTGGGCCTGACCCCCAACTTCAAGAGCA
ACTTCGACCTGGCCGAGGATGCCAAACTGCAGCTGAGCAAGGACACCTACGACGACGACCTGGACAACCT
GCTGGCCCAGATCGGCGACCAGTACGCCGACCTGTTTCTGGCCGCCAAGAACCTGTCCGACGCCATCCTG
CTGAGCGACATCCTGAGAGTGAACACCGAGATCACCAAGGCCCCCCTGAGCGCCTCTATGATCAAGAGAT
ACGACGAGCACCACCAGGACCTGACCCTGCTGAAAGCTCTCGTGCGGCAGCAGCTGCCTGAGAAGTACAA
AGAGATTTTCTTCGACCAGAGCAAGAACGGCTACGCCGGCTACATTGACGGCGGAGCCAGCCAGGAAGAG
TTCTACAAGTTCATCAAGCCCATCCTGGAAAAGATGGACGGCACCGAGGAACTGCTCGTGAAGCTGAACA
GAGAGGACCTGCTGCGGAAGCAGCGGACCTTCGACAACGGCAGCATCCCCCACCAGATCCACCTGGGAGA
GCTGCACGCCATTCTGCGGCGGCAGGAAGATTTTTACCCATTCCTGAAGGACAACCGGGAAAAGATCGAG
AAGATCCTGACCTTCCGCATCCCCTACTACGTGGGCCCTCTGGCCAGGGGAAACAGCAGATTCGCCTGGA
TGACCAGAAAGAGCGAGGAAACCATCACCCCCTGGAACTTCGAGGAAGTGGTGGACAAGGGCGCTTCCGC
CCAGAGCTTCATCGAGCGGATGACCAACTTCGATAAGAACCTGCCCAACGAGAAGGTGCTGCCCAAGCAC
AGCCTGCTGTACGAGTACTTCACCGTGTATAACGAGCTGACCAAAGTGAAATACGTGACCGAGGGAATGA
GAAAGCCCGCCTTCCTGAGCGGCGAGCAGAAAAAGGCCATCGTGGACCTGCTGTTCAAGACCAACCGGAA
AGTGACCGTGAAGCAGCTGAAAGAGGACTACTTCAAGAAAATCGAGTGCTTCGACTCCGTGGAAATCTCC
GGCGTGGAAGATCGGTTCAACGCCTCCCTGGGCACATACCACGATCTGCTGAAAATTATCAAGGACAAGG
ACTTCCTGGACAATGAGGAAAACGAGGACATTCTGGAAGATATCGTGCTGACCCTGACACTGTTTGAGGA
CAGAGAGATGATCGAGGAACGGCTGAAAACCTATGCCCACCTGTTCGACGACAAAGTGATGAAGCAGCTG
AAGCGGCGGAGATACACCGGCTGGGGCAGGCTGAGCCGGAAGCTGATCAACGGCATCCGGGACAAGCAGT
CCGGCAAGACAATCCTGGATTTCCTGAAGTCCGACGGCTTCGCCAACAGAAACTTCATGCAGCTGATCCA
CGACGACAGCCTGACCTTTAAAGAGGACATCCAGAAAGCCCAGGTGTCCGGCCAGGGCGATAGCCTGCAC
GAGCACATTGCCAATCTGGCCGGCAGCCCCGCCATTAAGAAGGGCATCCTGCAGACAGTGAAGGTGGTGG
ACGAGCTCGTGAAAGTGATGGGCCGGCACAAGCCCGAGAACATCGTGATCGAAATGGCCAGAGAGAACCA
GACCACCCAGAAGGGACAGAAGAACAGCCGCGAGAGAATGAAGCGGATCGAAGAGGGCATCAAAGAGCTG
GGCAGCCAGATCCTGAAAGAACACCCCGTGGAAAACACCCAGCTGCAGAACGAGAAGCTGTACCTGTACT
ACCTGCAGAATGGGCGGGATATGTACGTGGACCAGGAACTGGACATCAACCGGCTGTCCGACTACGATGT
GGACCATATCGTGCCTCAGAGCTTTCTGAAGGACGACTCCATCGACAACAAGGTGCTGACCAGAAGCGAC
AAGAACCGGGGCAAGAGCGACAACGTGCCCTCCGAAGAGGTCGTGAAGAAGATGAAGAACTACTGGCGGC
AGCTGCTGAACGCCAAGCTGATTACCCAGAGAAAGTTCGACAATCTGACCAAGGCCGAGAGAGGCGGCCT
GAGCGAACTGGATAAGGCCGGCTTCATCAAGAGACAGCTGGTGGAAACCCGGCAGATCACAAAGCACGTG
GCACAGATCCTGGACTCCCGGATGAACACTAAGTACGACGAGAATGACAAGCTGATCCGGGAAGTGAAAG
TGATCACCCTGAAGTCCAAGCTGGTGTCCGATTTCCGGAAGGATTTCCAGTTTTACAAAGTGCGCGAGAT
CAACAACTACCACCACGCCCACGACGCCTACCTGAACGCCGTCGTGGGAACCGCCCTGATCAAAAAGTAC
CCTAAGCTGGAAAGCGAGTTCGTGTACGGCGACTACAAGGTGTACGACGTGCGGAAGATGATCGCCAAGA
GCGAGCAGGAAATCGGCAAGGCTACCGCCAAGTACTTCTTCTACAGCAACATCATGAACTTTTTCAAGAC
CGAGATTACCCTGGCCAACGGCGAGATCCGGAAGCGGCCTCTGATCGAGACAAACGGCGAAACCGGGGAG
ATCGTGTGGGATAAGGGCCGGGATTTTGCCACCGTGCGGAAAGTGCTGAGCATGCCCCAAGTGAATATCG
TGAAAAAGACCGAGGTGCAGACAGGCGGCTTCAGCAAAGAGTCTATCCTGCCCAAGAGGAACAGCGATAA
GCTGATCGCCAGAAAGAAGGACTGGGACCCTAAGAAGTACGGCGGCTTCGACAGCCCCACCGTGGCCTAT
TCTGTGCTGGTGGTGGCCAAAGTGGAAAAGGGCAAGTCCAAGAAACTGAAGAGTGTGAAAGAGCTGCTGG
GGATCACCATCATGGAAAGAAGCAGCTTCGAGAAGAATCCCATCGACTTTCTGGAAGCCAAGGGCTACAA
AGAAGTGAAAAAGGACCTGATCATCAAGCTGCCTAAGTACTCCCTGTTCGAGCTGGAAAACGGCCGGAAG
AGAATGCTGGCCTCTGCCGGCGAACTGCAGAAGGGAAACGAACTGGCCCTGCCCTCCAAATATGTGAACT
TCCTGTACCTGGCCAGCCACTATGAGAAGCTGAAGGGCTCCCCCGAGGATAATGAGCAGAAACAGCTGTT
TGTGGAACAGCACAAGCACTACCTGGACGAGATCATCGAGCAGATCAGCGAGTTCTCCAAGAGAGTGATC
CTGGCCGACGCTAATCTGGACAAAGTGCTGTCCGCCTACAACAAGCACCGGGATAAGCCCATCAGAGAGC
AGGCCGAGAATATCATCCACCTGTTTACCCTGACCAATCTGGGAGCCCCTGCCGCCTTCAAGTACTTTGA
CACCACCATCGACCGGAAGAGGTACACCAGCACCAAAGAGGTGCTGGACGCCACCCTGATCCACCAGAGC
ATCACCGGCCTGTACGAGACACGGATCGACCTGTCTCAGCTGGGAGGCGACAAGCGACCTGCCGCCACAA
AGAAGGCTGGACAGGCTAAGAAGAAGAAAGATTACAAAGACGATGACGATAAGGGATCCGGCGCAACAAA
CTTCTCTCTGCTGAAACAAGCCGGAGATGTCGAAGAGAATCCTGGACCGACCGAGTACAAGCCCACGGTG
CGCCTCGCCACCCGCGACGACGTCCCCAGGGCCGTACGCACCCTCGCCGCCGCGTTCGCCGACTACCCCG
CCACGCGCCACACCGTCGATCCGGACCGCCACATCGAGCGGGTCACCGAGCTGCAAGAACTCTTCCTCAC
GCGCGTCGGGCTCGACATCGGCAAGGTGTGGGTCGCGGACGACGGCGCCGCGGTGGCGGTCTGGACCACG
CCGGAGAGCGTCGAAGCGGGGGCGGTGTTCGCCGAGATCGGCCCGCGCATGGCCGAGTTGAGCGGTTCCC
GGCTGGCCGCGCAGCAACAGATGGAAGGCCTCCTGGCGCCGCACCGGCCCAAGGAGCCCGCGTGGTTCCT
GGCCACCGTCGGAGTCTCGCCCGACCACCAGGGCAAGGGTCTGGGCAGCGCCGTCGTGCTCCCCGGAGTG
GAGGCGGCCGAGCGCGCCGGGGTGCCCGCCTTCCTGGAGACCTCCGCGCCCCGCAACCTCCCCTTCTACG
AGCGGCTCGGCTTCACCGTCACCGCCGACGTCGAGGTGCCCGAAGGACCGCGCACCTGGTGCATGACCCG
CAAGCCCGGTGCCTGAACGCGTTAAGTCGACAATCAACCTCTGGATTACAAAATTTGTGAAAGATTGACT
GGTATTCTTAACTATGTTGCTCCTTTTACGCTATGTGGATACGCTGCTTTAATGCCTTTGTATCATGCTA
TTGCTTCCCGTATGGCTTTCATTTTCTCCTCCTTGTATAAATCCTGGTTGCTGTCTCTTTATGAGGAGTT
GTGGCCCGTTGTCAGGCAACGTGGCGTGGTGTGCACTGTGTTTGCTGACGCAACCCCCACTGGTTGGGGC
ATTGCCACCACCTGTCAGCTCCTTTCCGGGACTTTCGCTTTCCCCCTCCCTATTGCCACGGCGGAACTCA
TCGCCGCCTGCCTTGCCCGCTGCTGGACAGGGGCTCGGCTGTTGGGCACTGACAATTCCGTGGTGTTGTC
GGGGAAATCATCGTCCTTTCCTTGGCTGCTCGCCTGTGTTGCCACCTGGATTCTGCGCGGGACGTCCTTC
TGCTACGTCCCTTCGGCCCTCAATCCAGCGGACCTTCCTTCCCGCGGCCTGCTGCCGGCTCTGCGGCCTC
TTCCGCGTCTTCGCCTTCGCCCTCAGACGAGTCGGATCTCCCTTTGGGCCGCCTCCCCGCGTCGACTTTA
AGACCAATGACTTACAAGGCAGCTGTAGATCTTAGCCACTTTTTAAAAGAAAAGGGGGGACTGGAAGGGC
TAATTCACTCCCAACGAAGACAAGATCTGCTTTTTGCTTGTACTGGGTCTCTCTGGTTAGACCAGATCTG
AGCCTGGGAGCTCTCTGGCTAACTAGGGAACCCACTGCTTAAGCCTCAATAAAGCTTGCCTTGAGTGCTT
CAAGTAGTGTGTGCCCGTCTGTTGTGTGACTCTGGTAACTAGAGATCCCTCAGACCCTTTTAGTCAGTGT
GGAAAATCTCTAGCAGGGCCCGTTTAAACCCGCTGATCAGCCTCGACTGTGCCTTCTAGTTGCCAGCCAT
CTGTTGTTTGCCCCTCCCCCGTGCCTTCCTTGACCCTGGAAGGTGCCACTCCCACTGTCCTTTCCTAATA
AAATGAGGAAATTGCATCGCATTGTCTGAGTAGGTGTCATTCTATTCTGGGGGGTGGGGTGGGGCAGGAC
AGCAAGGGGGAGGATTGGGAAGACAATAGCAGGCATGCTGGGGATGCGGTGGGCTCTATGGCTTCTGAGG
CGGAAAGAACCAGCTGGGGCTCTAGGGGGTATCCCC
[124 nt withheld, positions 7107-7230]
C
[91 nt withheld, positions 7232-7322]
A
[49 nt withheld, positions 7324-7372]
CCTTTGACGTTGGAGTCCACGTTCTTT
[37 nt withheld, positions 7400-7436]
ACCCTATCTCGGTCTATTCTTTTGATTTATAAGGGATTTTGCCGATTTCGGCCTATTGGTTAAAAAATGA
GCTGATTTAACAAAAATTTAACGCGAATTAATTCTGTGGAATGTGTGTCAGTTAGGGTGTGGAAAGTCCC
CAGGCTCCCCAGCAGGCAGAAGTATGCAAAGCATGCATCTCAATTAGTCAGCAACCAGGTGTGGAAAGTC
CCCAGGCTCCCCAGCAGGCAGAAGTATGCAAAGCATGCATCTCAATTAGTCAGCAACCATAGTCCCGCCC
CTAACTCCGCCCATCCCGCCCCTAACTCCGCCCAGTTCCGCCCATTCTCCGCCCCATGGCTGACTAATTT
TTTTTATTTATGCAGAGGCCGAGGCCGCCTCTGCCTCTGAGCTATTCCAGAAGTAGTGAGGAGGCTTTTT
TGGAGGCCTAGGCTTTTGCAAAAAGCTCCCGGGAGCTTGTATATCCATTTTCGGATCTGATCAGCACGTG
TTGACAATTAATCATCGGCATAGTATATCGGCATAGTATAATACGACAAGGTGAGGAACTAAACCATGGC
CAAGTTGACCAGTGCCGTTCCGGTGCTCACCGCGCGCGACGTCGCCGGAGCGGTCGAGTTCTGGACCGAC
CGGCTCGGGTTCTCCCGGGACTTCGTGGAGGACGACTTCGCCGGTGTGGTCCGGGACGACGTGACCCTGT
TCATCAGCGCGGTCCAGGACCAGGTGGTGCCGGACAACACCCTGGCCTGGGTGTGGGTGCGCGGCCTGGA
CGAGCTGTACGCCGAGTGGTCGGAGGTCGTGTCCACGAACTTCCGGGACGCCTCCGGGCCGGCCATGACC
GAGATCGGCGAGCAGCCGTGGGGGCGGGAGTTCGCCCTGCGCGACCCGGCCGGCAACTGCGTGCACTTCG
TGGCCGAGGAGCAGGACTGACACGTGCTACGAGATTTCGATTCCACCGCCGCCTTCTATGAAAGGTTGGG
CTTCGGAATCGTTTTCCGGGACGCCGGCTGGATGATCCTCCAGCGCGGGGATCTCATGCTGGAGTTCTTC
GCCCACCCCAACTTGTTTATTGCAGCTTATAATGGTTACAAATAAAGCAATAGCATCACAAATTTCACAA
ATAAAGCATTTTTTTCACTGCATTCTAGTTGTGGTTTGTCCAAACTCATCAATGTATCTTATCATGTCTG
TATACCGTCGACCTCTAGCTAGAGCTTGGCGTAATCATGGTCATAGCTGTTTCCTGTGTGAAATTGTTAT
CCGCTCACAATTCCACACAACATACGAGCCGGAAGCATAAAGTGTAAAGCCTGGGGTGCCTAATGAGTGA
GCTAACTCACATTAATTGCGTTGCGCTCACTGCCCGCTTTCCAGTCGGGAAACCTGTCGTGCCAGCTGCA
TTAATGAATCGGCCAACGCGCGGGGAGAGGCGGTTTGCGTATTGGGCGCTCTTCCGCTTCCTCGCTCACT
GACTCGCTGCGCTCGGTCGTTCGGCTGCGGCGAGCGGTATCAGCTCACTCAAAGGCGGTAATACGGTTAT
CCACAGAATCAGGGGATAACGCAGGAAAGAACATGTGAGCAAAAGGCCAGCAAAAGGCCAGGAACCGTAA
AAAGGCCGCGTTGCTGGCGTTTTTCCATAGGCTCCGCCCCCCTGACGAGCATCACAAAAATCGACGCTCA
AGTCAGAGGTGGCGAAACCCGACAGGACTATAAAGATACCAGGCGTTTCCCCCTGGAAGCTCCCTCGTGC
GCTCTCCTGTTCCGACCCTGCCGCTTACCGGATACCTGTCCGCCTTTCTCCCTTCGGGAAGCGTGGCGCT
TTCTCATAGCTCACGCTGTAGGTATCTCAGTTCGGTGTAGGTCGTTCGCTCCAAGCTGGGCTGTGTGCAC
GAACCCCCCGTTCAGCCCGACCGCTGCGCCTTATCCGGTAACTATCGTCTTGAGTCCAACCCGGTAAGAC
ACGACTTATCGCCACTGGCAGCAGCCACTGGTAACAGGATTAGCAGAGCGAGGTATGTAGGCGGTGCTAC
AGAGTTCTTGAAGTGGTGGCCTAACTACGGCTACACTAGAAGAACAGTATTTGGTATCTGCGCTCTGCTG
AAGCCAGTTACCTTCGGAAAAAGAGTTGGTAGCTCTTGATCCGGCAAACAAACCACCGCTGGTAGCGGTG
GTTTTTTTGTTTGCAAGCAGCAGATTACGCGCAGAAAAAAAGGATCTCAAGAAGATCCTTTGATCTTTTC
TACGGGGTCTGACGCTCAGTGGAACGAAAACTCACGTTAAGGGATTTTGGTCATGAGATTATCAAAAAGG
ATCTTCACCTAGATCCTTTTAAATTAAAAATGAAGTTTTAAATCAATCTAAAGTATATATGAGTAAACTT
GGTCTGACAGTTACCAATGCTTAATCAGTGAGGCACCTATCTCAGCGATCTGTCTATTTCGTTCATCCAT
AGTTGCCTGACTCCCCGTCGTGTAGATAACTACGATACGGGAGGGCTTACCATCTGGCCCCAGTGCTGCA
ATGATACCGCGAGACCCACGCTCACCGGCTCCAGATTTATCAGCAATAAACCAGCCAGCCGGAAGGGCCG
AGCGCAGAAGTGGTCCTGCAACTTTATCCGCCTCCATCCAGTCTATTAATTGTTGCCGGGAAGCTAGAGT
AAGTAGTTCGCCAGTTAATAGTTTGCGCAACGTTGTTGCCATTGCTACAGGCATCGTGGTGTCACGCTCG
TCGTTTGGTATGGCTTCATTCAGCTCCGGTTCCCAACGATCAAGGCGAGTTACATGATCCCCCATGTTGT
GCAAAAAAGCGGTTAGCTCCTTCGGTCCTCCGATCGTTGTCAGAAGTAAGTTGGCCGCAGTGTTATCACT
CATGGTTATGGCAGCACTGCATAATTCTCTTACTGTCATGCCATCCGTAAGATGCTTTTCTGTGACTGGT
GAGTACTCAACCAAGTCATTCTGAGAATAGTGTATGCGGCGACCGAGTTGCTCTTGCCCGGCGTCAATAC
GGGATAATACCGCGCCACATAGCAGAACTTTAAAAGTGCTCATCATTGGAAAACGTTCTTCGGGGCGAAA
ACTCTCAAGGATCTTACCGCTGTTGAGATCCAGTTCGATGTAACCCACTCGTGCACCCAACTGATCTTCA
GCATCTTTTACTTTCACCAGCGTTTCTGGGTGAGCAAAAACAGGAAGGCAAAATGCCGCAAAAAAGGGAA
TAAGGGCGACACGGAAATGTTGAATACTCATACTCTTCCTTTTTCAATATTATTGAAGCATTTATCAGGG
TTATTGTCTCATGAGCGGATACATATTTGAATGTATTTAGAAAAATAAACAAATAGGGGTTCCGCGCACA
TTTCCCCGAAAAGTGCCACCTGACGTCGACGGATCGGGAGATCTCCCGATCCCCTATGGTGCACTCTCAG
TACAATCTGCTCTGATGCCGCATAGTTAAGCCAGTATCTGCTCCCTGCTTGTGTGTTGGAGGTCGCTGAG
TAGTGCGCGAGCAAAATTTAAGCTACAACAAGGCAAGGCTTGACCGACAATTGCATGAAGAATCTGCTTA
GGGTTAGGCGTTTTGCGCTGCTTCGCGATGTACGGGCCAGATATACGCGTTGACATTGATTATTGACTAG
TTATTAATAGTAATCAATTACGGGGTCATTAGTTCATAGCCCATATATGGAGTTCCGCGTTACATAACTT
ACGGTAAATGGCCCGCCTGGCTGACCGCCCAACGACCCCCGCCCATTGACGTCAATAATGACGTATGTTC
CCATAGTAACGCCAATAGGGACTTTCCATTGACGTCAATGGGTGGAGTATTTACGGTAAACTGCCCACTT
GGCAGTACATCAAGTGTATCATATGCCAAGTACGCCCCCTATTGACGTCAATGACGGTAAATGGCCCGCC
TGGCATTATGCCCAGTACATGACCTTATGGGACTTTCCTACTTGGCAGTACATCTACGTATTAGTCATCG
CTATTACCATGGTGATGCGGTTTTGGCAGTACATCAATGGGCGTGGATAGCGGTTTGACTCACGGGGATT
TCCAAGTCTCCACCCCATTGACGTCAATGGGAGTTTGTTTTGGCACCAAAATCAACGGGACTTTCCAAAA
TGTCGTAACAACTCCGCCCCATTGACGCAAATGGGCGGTAGGCGTGTACGGTGGGAGGTCTATATAAGCA
GCGCGTTTTGCCTGTACTGGGTCTCTCTGGTTAGACCAGATCTGAGCCTGGGAGCTCTCTGGCTAACTAG
GGAACCCACTGCTTAAGCCTCAATAAAGCTTGCCTTGAGTGCTTCAAGTAGTGTGTGCCCGTCTGTTGTG
TGACTCTGGTAACTAGAGATCCCTCAGACCCTTTTAGTCAGTGTGGAAAATCTCTAGCAGTGGCGCCCGA
ACAGGGACTTGAAAGCGAAAGGGAAACCAGAGGAGCTCTCTCGACGCAGGACTCGGCTTGCTGAAGCGCG
CACGGCAAGAGGCGAGGGGCGGCGACTGGTGAGTACGCCAAAAATTTTGACTAGCGGAGGCTAGAAGGAG
AGAGATGGGTGCGAGAGCGTCAGTATTAAGCGGGGGAGAATTAGATCGCGATGGGAAAAAATTCGGTTAA
GGCCAGGGGGAAAGAAAAAATATAAATTAAAACATATAGTATGGGCAAGCAGGGAGCTAGAACGATTCGC
AGTTAATCCTGGCCTGTTAGAAACATCAGAAGGCTGTAGACAAATACTGGGACAGCTACAACCATCCCTT
CAGACAGGATCAGAAGAACTTAGATCATTATATAATACAGTAGCAACCCTCTATTGTGTGCATCAAAGGA
TAGAGATAAAAGACACCAAGGAAGCTTTAGACAAGATAGAGGAAGAGCAAAACAAAAGTAAGACCACCGC
ACAGCAAGCGGCCGCTGATCTTCAGACCTGGAGGAGGAGATATGAGGGACAATTGGAGAAGTGAATTATA
TAAATATAAAGTAGTAAAAATTGAACCATTAGGAGTAGCACCCACCAAGGCAAAGAGAAGAGTGGTGCAG
AGAGAAAAAAGAGCAGTGGGAATAGGAGCTTTGTTCCTTGGGTTCTTGGGAGCAGCAGGAAGCACTATGG
GCGCAGCGTCAATGACGCTGACGGTACAGGCCAGACAATTATTGTCTGGTATAGTGCAGCAGCAGAACAA
TTTGCTGAGGGCTATTGAGGCGCAACAGCATCTGTTGCAACTCACAGTCTGGGGCATCAAGCAGCTCCAG
GCAAGAATCCTGGCTGTGGAAAGATACCTAAAGGATCAACAGCTCCTGGGGATTTGGGGTTGCTCTGGAA
AACTCATTTGCACCACTGCTGTGCCTTGGAATGCTAGTTGGAGTAATAAATCTCTGGAACAGATTTGGAA
TCACACGACCTGGATGGAGTGGGACAGAGAAATTAACAATTACACAAGCTTAATACACTCCTTAATTGAA
GAATCGCAAAACCAGCAAGAAAAGAATGAACAAGAATTATTGGAATTAGATAAATGGGCAAGTTTGTGGA
ATTGGTTTAACATAACAAATTGGCTGTGGTATATAAAATTATTCATA
